>Addgene plasmid #192353 | pAGT10446 | addgene full sequence | sequence record 377015 | Addgene NGS Result
CGAGACCACGAAGTGCCGAGGCACGAACCCAGTGGACATAAGCCTGTTCGGTTCGTAAGCTGTAATGCAA
GTAGCGTATGCGCTCACGCAACTGGTCCAGAACCTTGACCGAACGCAGCGGTGGTAACGGCGCAGTGGCG
GTTTTCATGGCTTGTTATGACTGTTTTTTTGGGGTACAGTCTATGCCTCGGGCATCCAAGCAGCAAGCGC
GTTACGCCGTGGGTCGATGTTTGATGTTATGGAGCAGCAACGATGTTACGCAGCAGGGCAGTCGCCCTAA
AACAAAGTTAAACATCATGGGGGAAGCGGTGATCGCCGAAGTATCGACTCAACTATCAGAGGTAGTTGGC
GTCATCGAGCGCCATCTCGAACCGACGTTGCTGGCCGTACATTTGTACGGCTCCGCAGTGGATGGCGGCC
TGAAGCCACACAGCGATATTGATTTGCTGGTTACGGTGACCGTAAGGCTTGATGAAACAACGCGGCGAGC
TTTGATCAACGACCTTTTGGAAACTTCGGCTTCCCCTGGAGAGAGCGAGATTCTCCGCGCTGTAGAAGTC
ACCATTGTTGTGCACGACGACATCATTCCGTGGCGTTATCCAGCTAAGCGCGAACTGCAATTTGGAGAAT
GGCAGCGCAATGACATTCTTGCAGGTATCTTCGAGCCAGCCACGATCGACATTGATCTGGCTATCTTGCT
GACAAAAGCAAGAGAACATAGCGTTGCCTTGGTAGGTCCAGCGGCGGAGGAACTCTTTGATCCGGTTCCT
GAACAGGATCTATTTGAGGCGCTAAATGAAACCTTAACGCTATGGAACTCGCCGCCCGACTGGGCTGGCG
ATGAGCGAAATGTAGTGCTTACGTTGTCCCGCATTTGGTACAGCGCAGTAACCGGCAAAATCGCGCCGAA
GGATGTCGCTGCCGACTGGGCAATGGAGCGCCTGCCGGCCCAGTATCAGCCCGTCATACTTGAAGCTAGA
CAGGCTTATCTTGGACAAGAAGAAGATCGCTTGGCCTCGCGCGCAGATCAGTTGGAAGAATTTGTCCATT
ACGTGAAAGGCGAGATCACCAAGGTAGTCGGCAAATAATGTCTAGCTAGAAATTCGTTCAAGCCGACGCC
GCTTCGCGGCGCGGCTTAACTCAAGCGTTAGATGCACTAAGCACATAATTGCTCACAGCCAAACTATCAG
GTCAAGTCTGCTTTTATTATTTTTAAGCGTGCATAATAAGCCCTACACAAATTGGGAGATATATCATGCT
GTCAGACCAAGTTTACTCATATATACTTTAGATTGATTTAAAACTTCATTTTTAATTTAAAAGGATCTAG
GTGAAGATCCTTTTTGATAATCTCATGACCAAAATCCCTTAACGTGAGTTTTCGTTCCACTGAGCGTCAG
ACCCCGTAGAAAAGATCAAAGGATCTTCTTGAGATCCTTTTTTTCTGCGCGTAATCTGCTGCTTGCAAAC
AAAAAAACCACCGCTACCAGCGGTGGTTTGTTTGCCGGATCAAGAGCTACCAACTCTTTTTCCGAAGGTA
ACTGGCTTCAGCAGAGCGCAGATACCAAATACTGTTCTTCTAGTGTAGCCGTAGTTAGGCCACCACTTCA
AGAACTCTGTAGCACCGCCTACATACCTCGCTCTGCTAATCCTGTTACCAGTGGCTGCTGCCAGTGGCGA
TAAGTCGTGTCTTACCGGGTTGGACTCAAGACGATAGTTACCGGATAAGGCGCAGCGGTCGGGCTGAACG
GGGGGTTCGTGCACACAGCCCAGCTTGGAGCGAACGACCTACACCGAACTGAGATACCTACAGCGTGAGC
TATGAGAAAGCGCCACGCTTCCCGAAGGGAGAAAGGCGGACAGGTATCCGGTAAGCGGCAGGGTCGGAAC
AGGAGAGCGCACGAGGGAGCTTCCAGGGGGAAACGCCTGGTATCTTTATAGTCCTGTCGGGTTTCGCCAC
CTCTGACTTGAGCGTCGATTTTTGTGATGCTCGTCAGGGGGGCGGAGCCTATGGAAAAACGCCAGCAACG
CGGCCTTTTTACGGTTCCTGCACTCTGTGGTCTCATTCGTGAGCTTCTCTAGCTAGAGTCGATCGACAAG
CTCGAGTTTCTCCATAATAATGTGTGAGTAGTTCCCAGATAAGGGAATTAGGGTTCCTATAGGGTTTCGC
TCATGTGTTGAGCATATAAGAAACCCTTAGTATGTATTTGTATTTGTAAAATACTTCTATCAATAAAATT
TCTAATTCCTAAAACCAAAATCCAGTACTAAAATCCAGATCGCT
Features (pLannotate 1.2.2; 5 found; start..end, strand, type, name):
     35..58      +  promoter       Pc promoter (fragment): intI1 (promoter lies within the coding sequence); class 1 integron promoter
    234..290     +  CDS            GmR (fragment): gentamycin acetyltransferase; aacC1; confers resistance to gentamycin
    301..1088    +  CDS            SmR (fragment): aminoglycoside adenylyltransferase (Murphy, 1985); aadA; confers resistance to spectinomycin and streptomycin
   1429..2017    +  rep_origin     ori: high-copy-number ColE1/pMB1/pBR322/pUC origin of replication
   2107..2281    +  polyA_signal   CaMV poly(A) signal: cauliflower mosaic virus polyadenylation signal
