[The description below was written by a language model from this plasmid's Addgene catalogue record and pLannotate feature annotations shown in this document.]
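Description:
pAGT10446 is a level 0 (L0) part plasmid for the MoClo Golden Gate modular cloning system, built in the small pAGM9121 backbone and catalogued as a plant expression component. It is not itself an expression vector. It stores a single standardised part that is later combined with other modules into plant transcription units. The plasmid is about 2.3 kb and is propagated in E. coli at high copy from a ColE1/pUC-type origin. Selection is with spectinomycin, conferred by the aadA aminoglycoside adenylyltransferase gene. The annotated class 1 integron Pc promoter fragment and the short gentamicin acetyltransferase fragment upstream of aadA appear to be remnants of the integron-derived resistance cassette, not functional markers in their own right.

The payload is a 219 bp insert consisting of a stop codon followed by the cauliflower mosaic virus 35S terminator (t35S), annotated in the sequence as the CaMV polyadenylation signal. The insert name shows that the module is flanked by the four-nucleotide fusion sites TTCG and CGCT, which determine its position and orientation in an assembly. The TTCG overhang lets the part join directly downstream of a coding-sequence module that lacks its own stop codon, so this module supplies both translation termination and the signals for transcript 3′ end processing and polyadenylation. The catalogue lists BsaI sites as the cloning sites and marks them as destroyed during cloning. The record does not otherwise state which type IIS enzyme releases the part.

The module was deposited with work on improving gene editing and gene targeting in Arabidopsis thaliana using an intron-containing ttLbCas12a, where it would serve as a terminator building block for plant expression cassettes.
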