Addgene plasmid #192353: pAGT10446
Purpose: L0 MoClo-compatible GoldenGate-module of the 35S terminator (t35S) with stop
Depositing lab: Tom Schreiber. Depositing organization: Leibniz Institute of Plant Biochemistry (IPB). Publication: Enhancing gene editing and gene targeting efficiencies in Arabidopsis thaliana by using an intron-containing version of ttLbCas12a. Schindele P, Merker L, Schreiber T, Prange A, Tissier A, Puchta H. Plant Biotechnol J. 2023 Mar;21(3):457-459. doi: 10.1111/pbi.13964. Epub 2022 Nov 30. PubMed 36382936.
Backbone
  Vector backbone: pAGM9121
  Backbone manufacturer: Sylvestre Marillonnet
  Backbone size w/o insert (bp): 2073
  Vector type: Plant Expression
Growth in bacteria
  Bacterial resistance: Spectinomycin, 50 μg/mL
  Growth temperature: 37°C
  Growth strain: DH5alpha
  Copy number: High Copy
Gene/Insert
  Gene/Insert name: TTCG_Stop-t35S_CGCT
  Insert size (bp): 219
  Cloning method: Restriction Enzyme; 5′ cloning site BsaI (destroyed during cloning); 3′ cloning site BsaI (destroyed during cloning)
  Sequencing primers: 5′ CCTGTCGGGTTTCGCCACCTC; 3′ GCCGTTACCACCGCTGCGTTC
Terms and licenses: Academic/Nonprofit Terms; Industry Terms: Not Available to Industry
How to cite: pAGT10446 was a gift from Tom Schreiber (Addgene plasmid # 192353 ; http://n2t.net/addgene:192353 ; RRID:Addgene_192353)
